Addgene plasmid #59947: pTHSSd_1
Purpose: Splitposon in KanR ColE1 backbone
Depositing lab: Christopher Voigt. Depositing organization: Massachusetts Institute of Technology. Publication: A 'resource allocator' for transcription based on a highly fragmented T7 RNA polymerase. Segall-Shapiro TH, Meyer AJ, Ellington AD, Sontag ED, Voigt CA. Mol Syst Biol. 2014 Jul 30;10(7):742. 10.15252/msb.20145299 PubMed 25080493.
Backbone
  Vector backbone: pSB1C3
  Vector type: Bacterial Expression
Growth in bacteria
  Bacterial resistance: Chloramphenicol and Kanamycin, 25 & 50 μg/mL
  Growth temperature: 37°C
  Growth strain: DH10B
  Copy number: High Copy
Gene/Insert
  Gene/Insert name: Splitposon w/ KanR, LacI & PTac
  Species: Synthetic
  Mutation: N/A
  Cloning method: Ligation Independent Cloning
  Sequencing primers: 5′ Other; 3′ Other
Terms and licenses: Academic/Nonprofit Terms; Industry Terms: Not Available to Industry
How to cite: pTHSSd_1 was a gift from Christopher Voigt (Addgene plasmid # 59947 ; http://n2t.net/addgene:59947 ; RRID:Addgene_59947)
