[The description below was written by a language model from this plasmid's Addgene catalogue record and pLannotate feature annotations shown in this document.]
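Description:
pTHSSd_1 is a high-copy bacterial plasmid built on the BioBrick vector pSB1C3 that serves as the donor for a synthetic "splitposon", a transposon-style cassette carrying KanR, lacI and the Ptac promoter. The backbone supplies a ColE1/pUC-type origin of replication and a chloramphenicol acetyltransferase gene driven by its native cat promoter and followed by the lambda t0 terminator. Because the insert carries its own aminoglycoside phosphotransferase (aph(3')-Ia) gene, the plasmid is selected in E. coli with both chloramphenicol and kanamycin. The catalogue purpose line calls the backbone "KanR ColE1", whereas the backbone field and the annotated sequence point to the chloramphenicol-resistant pSB1C3, with kanamycin resistance residing in the insert.

Within the cassette, the KanR coding sequence is followed by the his operon terminator and an oppositely oriented phage T3 early terminator, which insulate the marker from neighbouring transcription. Downstream lies a reverse-oriented lacI gene expressed from the enhanced lacIq promoter, then an outward-facing tac promoter paired with a symmetric lac operator, so that transcription leaving that end of the element is repressed by LacI and inducible with IPTG. Short fragments annotated as TcR and yciV sit between lacI and Ptac and appear to be remnants of the source sequences. The transposon end sequences themselves are not annotated in the feature table.

The associated publication concerns a highly fragmented T7 RNA polymerase. This fits an element that, once inserted into a target gene, bisects it, leaving the downstream fragment under inducible Ptac control, which would help identify viable protein split sites. The record itself does not spell out this mechanism.
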