Features (pLannotate 1.2.2; 14 found; start..end, strand, type, name):
    160..975     +  CDS            KanR: aminoglycoside phosphotransferase; aph(3')-Ia; confers resistance to kanamycin in bacteria or G418 (Geneticin®) in eukaryotes
   1161..1220    +  terminator     his operon terminator: This putative transcriptin terminator from the E. coli his operon has a 2-bp deletion introduced during synthesis. Its efficiency has not been determined.
   1280..1309    -  terminator     T3Te terminator: phage T3 early transcription terminator
   1356..1377    +  misc_feature   BioBrick prefix: BioBrick prefix for parts that do not start with "ATG"
   1412..2494    -  CDS            lacI: lac repressor; lacI; The lac repressor binds to the lac operator to inhibit transcription in E. coli. This inhibition can be relieved by adding lactose or isopropyl-β-D-thiogalactopyranoside (IPTG).
   2495..2572    -  promoter       lacIq promoter: lacI (mutant); In the lacIq allele, a single base change in the promoter boosts expression of the lacI gene about 10-fold.
   2611..2902    -  CDS            TcR (fragment): tetracycline efflux protein; tet; confers resistance to tetracycline
   2914..3015    -  CDS            yciV (fragment): RNAAM_ECOLI - Also known as trpH From Escherichia coli (strain K12).
   3091..3119    +  promoter       tac promoter: strong E. coli promoter; hybrid between the trp and lac UV5 promoters
   3125..3144    -  protein_bind   lac operator (symmetric): The lac repressor binds to the lac operator to inhibit transcription in E. coli. This inhibition can be relieved by adding lactose or isopropyl-β-D-thiogalactopyranoside (IPTG). The symmetric lac operator was optimized for tight binding of lac repressor. lac repressor encoded by lacI
   3297..3394    +  promoter       cat promoter: promoter of the E. coli cat gene encoding chloramphenicol acetyltransferase
   3395..4051    +  CDS            cat: CAT_ECOLX - Experimental evidence at protein level: Swiss-Prot protein existence level 1. This enzyme is an effector of chloramphenicol resistance in bacteria. From Escherichia coli. This protein is used as a marker in many commonly used cloning vectors, such as pACYC184.
   4075..4169    +  terminator     lambda t0 terminator: transcription terminator from phage lambda
   4352..4940    +  rep_origin     ori: high-copy-number ColE1/pMB1/pBR322/pUC origin of replication
>Addgene plasmid #59947 | pTHSSd_1 | depositor full sequence | sequence record 95179 | Full Sequence
AGATCTGATTGATTGAACGAAAAACGCGAAAGCGTTTCACGATAAATGCGAAAACGGATCCTGTCTCAAA
ATCTCTGATGTTACATTGCACAAGATAAAAATATATCATCATGAACAATAAAACTGTCTGCTTACATAAA
CAGTAATACAAGGGGTGTTATGAGCCATATTCAACGGGAAACGTCTTGTTCGAGGCCGCGATTAAATTCC
AACATGGATGCTGATTTATATGGGTATAAATGGGCTCGCGATAATGTCGGGCAATCAGGTGCGACAATCT
ATCGGTTGTATGGGAAGCCCGATGCGCCAGAGTTGTTTCTGAAACATGGCAAAGGTAGCGTTGCCAATGA
TGTTACAGATGAGATGGTCAGACTAAACTGGCTGACGGAATTTATGCCTCTTCCGACCATCAAGCATTTT
ATCCGTACTCCTGATGATGCATGGTTACTCACCACTGCGATCCCCGGGAAAACAGCATTCCAGGTATTAG
AAGAATATCCTGATTCAGGTGAAAATATTGTTGATGCGCTGGCAGTGTTCCTGCGCCGGTTGCATTCGAT
TCCTGTTTGTAATTGTCCTTTTAACAGCGATCGCGTATTTCGTCTCGCTCAGGCGCAATCACGAATGAAT
AACGGTTTGGTTGATGCGAGTGATTTTGATGACGAGCGTAATGGCTGGCCTGTTGAACAAGTCTGGAAAG
AAATGCATAAGCTGTTGCCATTCTCACCGGATTCAGTCGTCACTCATGGTGATTTCTCACTTGATAACCT
TATTTTTGACGAGGGGAAATTAATAGGTTGTATTGATGTTGGACGAGTCGGAATCGCAGACCGATACCAG
GATCTTGCCATCCTATGGAACTGCCTCGGTGAGTTTTCTCCTTCATTACAGGAACGGCTTTTTCAAAAAT
ATGGTATTGATAATCCTGATATGAATAAATTGCAGTTTCATTTGATGCTCGATGAGTTTTTCTAATCAGA
ATTGGTTAATTGGTTGTAACACTGGCAGAGCATTACGCTGACTTGACGGGACGGCGGCTTTGTTGAATAA
ATCGAACTTTTGCTGAGTTGAAGGATCAGATCACGCATCTTCCCGACAACGCAGACCGTTCCGTGGCAAA
GCAAAAGTTCAAAATCACCAACTGGTCCACCTACAACAACTCCGGCAAAAAAACGGGCAAGGTGTCACCA
CCCTGCCCTTTTTCTTTAAAACCGAAAAGATTACTTCGCGTTTGCCACCTGACGTCTAAGAAAAGGAATA
TTCAGCAATTTGCCCGTGCCGAAGAAAGGCCCACCCGTGAAGGTGAGCCAGTGAGTTGATTGCTACGTAA
TTAGTTAGTTAGCCCTTAGTGACTCGAATTCGCGGCCGCTTCTAGAGCAATTCGCGCTAACTTACATTAA
TTGCGTTGCGCTCACTGCCCGCTTTCCAGTCGGGAAACCTGTCGTGCCAGCTGCATTAATGAATCGGCCA
ACGCGCGGGGAGAGGCGGTTTGCGTATTGGGCGCCAGGGTGGTTTTTCTTTTCACCAGTGAGACGGGCAA
CAGCTGATTGCCCTTCACCGCCTGGCCCTGAGAGAGTTGCAGCAAGCGGTCCACGCTGGTTTGCCCCAGC
AGGCGAAAATCCTGTTTGATGGTGGTTGACGGCGGGATATAACATGAGCTGTCTTCGGTATCGTCGTATC
CCACTACCGAGATATCCGCACCAACGCGCAGCCCGGACTCGGTAATGGCGCGCATTGCGCCCAGCGCCAT
CTGATCGTTGGCAACCAGCATCGCAGTGGGAACGATGCCCTCATTCAGCATTTGCATGGTTTGTTGAAAA
CCGGACATGGCACTCCAGTCGCCTTCCCGTTCCGCTATCGGCTGAATTTGATTGCGAGTGAGATATTTAT
GCCAGCCAGCCAGACGCAGACGCGCCGAGACAGAACTTAATGGGCCCGCTAACAGCGCGATTTGCTGGTG
ACCCAATGCGACCAGATGCTCCACGCCCAGTCGCGTACCGTCTTCATGGGAGAAAATAATACTGTTGATG
GGTGTCTGGTCAGAGACATCAAGAAATAACGCCGGAACATTAGTGCAGGCAGCTTCCACAGCAATGGCAT
CCTGGTCATCCAGCGGATAGTTAATGATCAGCCCACTGACGCGTTGCGCGAGAAGATTGTGCACCGCCGC
TTTACAGGCTTCGACGCCGCTTCGTTCTACCATCGACACCACCACGCTGGCACCCAGTTGATCGGCGCGA
GATTTAATCGCCGCGACAATTTGCGACGGCGCGTGCAGGGCCAGACTGGAGGTGGCAACGCCAATCAGCA
ACGACTGTTTGCCCGCCAGTTGTTGTGCCACGCGGTTGGGAATGTAATTCAGCTCCGCCATCGCCGCTTC
CACTTTTTCCCGCGTTTTCGCAGAAACGTGGCTGGCCTGGTTCACCACGCGGGAAACGGTCTGATAAGAG
ACACCGGCATACTCTGCGACATCGTATAACGTTACTGGTTTCACATTCACCACCCTGAATTGACTCTCTT
CCGGGCGCTATCATGCCATACCGCGAAAGGTTTTGCACCATTCGATGGTGTCAACGTAAATGCATGCCGC
TTCGCCTTCGCGCGCGAATTGGCCGCCATGCCGGCGATAATGGCCTGCTTCTCGCCGAAACGTTTGGTGG
CGGGACCAGTGACGAAGGCTTGAGCGAGGGCGTGCAAGATTCCGAATACCGCAAGCGACAGGCCGATCAT
CGTCGCGCTCCAGCGAAAGCGGTCCTCGCCGAAAATGACCCAGAGCGCTGCCGGCACCTGTCCTACGAGT
TGCATGATAAAGAAGACAGTCATAAGTGCGGCGACGATAGTCATGCCCCGCGCCCACCGGAAGGAGCTGA
CTGGGTTGAAGGCTCTCAAGGGCATCGGTCGAGATCCGGGCTTATCGACTGCACGGTGCACCAATGCTTC
TGGCGTCAGGCAGCCATCGGAAGCTGTGGTATGGCTGTGCAGGTCGTAAATCACTGCATAATTCGTGTCG
CTCAAGGCGCACTCCCGTTCTGGATAATGTTTTTTGCGCCGACATCATAACGGTTCTGGCAAATATTCTG
AAATGAGCTGTTGACAATTAATCATCGGCTCGTATAATGTGTGGAATTGTGAGCGCTCACAATTAGGATC
CGTTTTCGCATTTATCGTGAAACGCTTTCGCATTTTGAGTGAGGTATATGAGATCTGAAATTCTGCCTCG
TGATACGCCTATTTTTATAGGTTAATGTCATGATAATAATGGTTTCTTAGACGTCAAGTGGCACTCGAGT
TGATCGGGCACGTAAGAGGTTCCAACTTTCACCATAATGAAATAAGATCACTACCGGGCGTATTTTTTGA
GTTATCGAGATTTTCAGGAGCTAAGGAAGCTAAAATGGAGAAAAAAATCACTGGATATACCACCGTTGAT
ATATCCCAATGGCATCGTAAAGAACATTTTGAGGCATTTCAGTCAGTTGCTCAATGTACCTATAACCAGA
CCGTTCAGCTGGATATTACGGCCTTTTTAAAGACCGTAAAGAAAAATAAGCACAAGTTTTATCCGGCCTT
TATTCACATTCTTGCCCGCCTGATGAATGCTCATCCGGAATTTCGTATGGCAATGAAAGACGGTGAGCTG
GTGATATGGGATAGTGTTCACCCTTGTTACACCGTTTTCCATGAGCAAACTGAAACGTTTTCATCGCTCT
GGAGTGAATACCACGACGATTTCCGGCAGTTTCTACACATATATTCGCAAGATGTGGCGTGTTACGGTGA
AAACCTGGCCTATTTCCCTAAAGGGTTTATTGAGAATATGTTTTTCGTCTCAGCCAATCCCTGGGTGAGT
TTCACCAGTTTTGATTTAAACGTGGCCAATATGGACAACTTCTTCGCCCCCGTTTTCACCATGGGCAAAT
ATTATACGCAAGGCGACAAGGTGCTGATGCCGCTGGCGATTCAGGTTCATCATGCCGTTTGTGATGGCTT
CCATGTCGGCAGAATGCTTAATGAATTACAACAGTACTGCGATGAGTGGCAGGGCGGGGCGTAATTTGAT
ATCGAGCTCGCTTGGACTCCTGTTGATAGATCCAGTAATGACCTCAGAACTCCATCTGGATTTGTTCAGA
ACGCTCGGTTGCCGCCGGGCGTTTTTTATTGGTGAGAATCCAAGCCTCGAGCTGTCAGACCAAGTTTACT
CATATATACTTTAGATTGATTTAAAACTTCATTTTTAATTTAAAAGGATCTAGGTGAAGATCCTTTTTGA
TAATCTCATGACCAAAATCCCTTAACGTGAGTTTTCGTTCCACTGAGCGTCAGACCCCGTAGAAAAGATC
AAAGGATCTTCTTGAGATCCTTTTTTTCTGCGCGTAATCTGCTGCTTGCAAACAAAAAAACCACCGCTAC
CAGCGGTGGTTTGTTTGCCGGATCAAGAGCTACCAACTCTTTTTCCGAAGGTAACTGGCTTCAGCAGAGC
GCAGATACCAAATACTGTCCTTCTAGTGTAGCCGTAGTTAGGCCACCACTTCAAGAACTCTGTAGCACCG
CCTACATACCTCGCTCTGCTAATCCTGTTACCAGTGGCTGCTGCCAGTGGCGATAAGTCGTGTCTTACCG
GGTTGGACTCAAGACGATAGTTACCGGATAAGGCGCAGCGGTCGGGCTGAACGGGGGGTTCGTGCACACA
GCCCAGCTTGGAGCGAACGACCTACACCGAACTGAGATACCTACAGCGTGAGCTATGAGAAAGCGCCACG
CTTCCCGAAGGGAGAAAGGCGGACAGGTATCCGGTAAGCGGCAGGGTCGGAACAGGAGAGCGCACGAGGG
AGCTTCCAGGGGGAAACGCCTGGTATCTTTATAGTCCTGTCGGGTTTCGCCACCTCTGACTTGAGCGTCG
ATTTTTGTGATGCTCGTCAGGGGGGCGGAGCCTATGGAAAAACGCCAGCAACGCGGCCTTTTTACGGTTC
CTGGCCTTTTGCTGGCCTTTTGCTCACATGTTCTTTCCTGCGTTATCCCCTGATTCTGTGGATAACCGTA
TTACCGCCTTTGAGTGAGCTGATACCGCTCGCCGCAGCCGAACGACCGAGCGCAGCGAGTCAGTGAGCGA
GGAAGCCTGCATAACGCGA
