>Addgene plasmid #59947 | pTHSSd_1 | depositor partial sequence | sequence record 95180 | Splitposon w/ KanR, LacI & PTac
TGATTGATTGAACGAAAAACGCGAAAGCGTTTCACGATAAATGCGAAAACGGATCCTGTCTCAAAATCTC
TGATGTTACATTGCACAAGATAAAAATATATCATCATGAACAATAAAACTGTCTGCTTACATAAACAGTA
ATACAAGGGGTGTTATGAGCCATATTCAACGGGAAACGTCTTGTTCGAGGCCGCGATTAAATTCCAACAT
GGATGCTGATTTATATGGGTATAAATGGGCTCGCGATAATGTCGGGCAATCAGGTGCGACAATCTATCGG
TTGTATGGGAAGCCCGATGCGCCAGAGTTGTTTCTGAAACATGGCAAAGGTAGCGTTGCCAATGATGTTA
CAGATGAGATGGTCAGACTAAACTGGCTGACGGAATTTATGCCTCTTCCGACCATCAAGCATTTTATCCG
TACTCCTGATGATGCATGGTTACTCACCACTGCGATCCCCGGGAAAACAGCATTCCAGGTATTAGAAGAA
TATCCTGATTCAGGTGAAAATATTGTTGATGCGCTGGCAGTGTTCCTGCGCCGGTTGCATTCGATTCCTG
TTTGTAATTGTCCTTTTAACAGCGATCGCGTATTTCGTCTCGCTCAGGCGCAATCACGAATGAATAACGG
TTTGGTTGATGCGAGTGATTTTGATGACGAGCGTAATGGCTGGCCTGTTGAACAAGTCTGGAAAGAAATG
CATAAGCTGTTGCCATTCTCACCGGATTCAGTCGTCACTCATGGTGATTTCTCACTTGATAACCTTATTT
TTGACGAGGGGAAATTAATAGGTTGTATTGATGTTGGACGAGTCGGAATCGCAGACCGATACCAGGATCT
TGCCATCCTATGGAACTGCCTCGGTGAGTTTTCTCCTTCATTACAGGAACGGCTTTTTCAAAAATATGGT
ATTGATAATCCTGATATGAATAAATTGCAGTTTCATTTGATGCTCGATGAGTTTTTCTAATCAGAATTGG
TTAATTGGTTGTAACACTGGCAGAGCATTACGCTGACTTGACGGGACGGCGGCTTTGTTGAATAAATCGA
ACTTTTGCTGAGTTGAAGGATCAGATCACGCATCTTCCCGACAACGCAGACCGTTCCGTGGCAAAGCAAA
AGTTCAAAATCACCAACTGGTCCACCTACAACAACTCCGGCAAAAAAACGGGCAAGGTGTCACCACCCTG
CCCTTTTTCTTTAAAACCGAAAAGATTACTTCGCGTTTGCCACCTGACGTCTAAGAAAAGGAATATTCAG
CAATTTGCCCGTGCCGAAGAAAGGCCCACCCGTGAAGGTGAGCCAGTGAGTTGATTGCTACGTAATTAGT
TAGTTAGCCCTTAGTGACTCGAATTCGCGGCCGCTTCTAGAGCAATTCGCGCTAACTTACATTAATTGCG
TTGCGCTCACTGCCCGCTTTCCAGTCGGGAAACCTGTCGTGCCAGCTGCATTAATGAATCGGCCAACGCG
CGGGGAGAGGCGGTTTGCGTATTGGGCGCCAGGGTGGTTTTTCTTTTCACCAGTGAGACGGGCAACAGCT
GATTGCCCTTCACCGCCTGGCCCTGAGAGAGTTGCAGCAAGCGGTCCACGCTGGTTTGCCCCAGCAGGCG
AAAATCCTGTTTGATGGTGGTTGACGGCGGGATATAACATGAGCTGTCTTCGGTATCGTCGTATCCCACT
ACCGAGATATCCGCACCAACGCGCAGCCCGGACTCGGTAATGGCGCGCATTGCGCCCAGCGCCATCTGAT
CGTTGGCAACCAGCATCGCAGTGGGAACGATGCCCTCATTCAGCATTTGCATGGTTTGTTGAAAACCGGA
CATGGCACTCCAGTCGCCTTCCCGTTCCGCTATCGGCTGAATTTGATTGCGAGTGAGATATTTATGCCAG
CCAGCCAGACGCAGACGCGCCGAGACAGAACTTAATGGGCCCGCTAACAGCGCGATTTGCTGGTGACCCA
ATGCGACCAGATGCTCCACGCCCAGTCGCGTACCGTCTTCATGGGAGAAAATAATACTGTTGATGGGTGT
CTGGTCAGAGACATCAAGAAATAACGCCGGAACATTAGTGCAGGCAGCTTCCACAGCAATGGCATCCTGG
TCATCCAGCGGATAGTTAATGATCAGCCCACTGACGCGTTGCGCGAGAAGATTGTGCACCGCCGCTTTAC
AGGCTTCGACGCCGCTTCGTTCTACCATCGACACCACCACGCTGGCACCCAGTTGATCGGCGCGAGATTT
AATCGCCGCGACAATTTGCGACGGCGCGTGCAGGGCCAGACTGGAGGTGGCAACGCCAATCAGCAACGAC
TGTTTGCCCGCCAGTTGTTGTGCCACGCGGTTGGGAATGTAATTCAGCTCCGCCATCGCCGCTTCCACTT
TTTCCCGCGTTTTCGCAGAAACGTGGCTGGCCTGGTTCACCACGCGGGAAACGGTCTGATAAGAGACACC
GGCATACTCTGCGACATCGTATAACGTTACTGGTTTCACATTCACCACCCTGAATTGACTCTCTTCCGGG
CGCTATCATGCCATACCGCGAAAGGTTTTGCACCATTCGATGGTGTCAACGTAAATGCATGCCGCTTCGC
CTTCGCGCGCGAATTGGCCGCCATGCCGGCGATAATGGCCTGCTTCTCGCCGAAACGTTTGGTGGCGGGA
CCAGTGACGAAGGCTTGAGCGAGGGCGTGCAAGATTCCGAATACCGCAAGCGACAGGCCGATCATCGTCG
CGCTCCAGCGAAAGCGGTCCTCGCCGAAAATGACCCAGAGCGCTGCCGGCACCTGTCCTACGAGTTGCAT
GATAAAGAAGACAGTCATAAGTGCGGCGACGATAGTCATGCCCCGCGCCCACCGGAAGGAGCTGACTGGG
TTGAAGGCTCTCAAGGGCATCGGTCGAGATCCGGGCTTATCGACTGCACGGTGCACCAATGCTTCTGGCG
TCAGGCAGCCATCGGAAGCTGTGGTATGGCTGTGCAGGTCGTAAATCACTGCATAATTCGTGTCGCTCAA
GGCGCACTCCCGTTCTGGATAATGTTTTTTGCGCCGACATCATAACGGTTCTGGCAAATATTCTGAAATG
AGCTGTTGACAATTAATCATCGGCTCGTATAATGTGTGGAATTGTGAGCGCTCACAATTAGGATCCGTTT
TCGCATTTATCGTGAAACGCTTTCGCATTTTGAGTGAGGTATATGA
