>Addgene plasmid #59947 | pTHSSd_1 | addgene partial sequence | sequence record 96561 | pBR322ori-F 5'-GGGAAACGCCTGGTATCTTT-3'
AGCGTCGATTTTTGTGATGCTCGTCAGGGGGGCGGAGCCTGTGGAAAAACGCCAGCAACGCGGCCTTTTT
ACGGTTCCTGGCCTTTTGCTGGCCTTTTGCTCACATGTTCTTTCCTGCGTTATCCCCTGATTCTGTGGAT
AACCGTATTACCGCCTTTGAGTGAGCTGATACCGCTCGCCGCAGCCGAACGACCGAGCGCAGCGAGTCAG
TGAGCGAGGAAGCCTGCATAACGCGAAGATCTGATTGATTGAACGAAAAACGCGAAAGCGTTTCACGATA
AATGCGAAAACGGATCCTGTCTCAAAATCTCTGATGTTACATTGCACAAGATAAAAATATATCATCATGA
ACAATAAAACTGTCTGCTTACATAAACAGTAATACAAGGGGTGTTATGAGCCATATTCAACGGGAAACGT
CTTGTTCGAGGCCGCGATTAAATTCCAACATGGATGCTGATTTATATGGGTATAAATGGGCTCGCGATAA
TGTCGGGCAATCAGGTGCGACAATCTATCGGTTGTATGGGAAGCCCGATGCGCCAGAGTTGTTTCTGAAA
CATGGCAAAGGTAGCGTTGCCAATGATGTTACAGATGAGATGGTCAGACTAAACTGGCTGACGGAATTTA
TGCCTCTTCCGACCATCAAGCATTTTATCCGTACTCCTGATGATGCATGGTTACTCACCACTGCGATCCC
CGGGAAAACAGCATTCCAGGTATTAGAAGAATATCCTGATTCAGGTGAAAATATTGTTGATGCGCTGGCA
GTGTT
