>Addgene plasmid #59947 | pTHSSd_1 | addgene partial sequence | sequence record 96637 | MoCloR 5'-gccacctgacgtctaagaaacc-3'
TAGGCGTATCACGAGGCAGAATTTCAGATCTCATATACCTCACTCAAAATGCGAAAGCGTTTCACGATAA
ATGCGAAAACGGATCCTAATTGTGAGCGCTCACAATTCCACACATTATACGAGCCGATGATTAATTGTCA
ACAGCTCATTTCAGAATATTTGCCAGAACCGTTATGATGTCGGCGCAAAAAACATTATCCAGAACGGGAG
TGCGCCTTGAGCGACACGAATTATGCAGTGATTTACGACCTGCACAGCCATACCACAGCTTCCGATGGCT
GCCTGACGCCAGAAGCATTGGTGCACCGTGCAGTCGATAAGCCCGGATCTCGACCGATGCCCTTGAGAGC
CTTCAACCCAGTCAGCTCCTTCCGGTGGGCGCGGGGCATGACTATCGTCGCCGCACTTATGACTGTCTTC
TTTATCATGCAACTCGTAGGACAGGTGCCGGCAGCGCTCTGGGTCATTTTCGGCGAGGACCGCTTTCGCT
GGAGCGCGACGATGATCGGCCTGTCGCTTGCGGTATTCGGAATCTTGCACGCCCTCGCTCAAGCCTTCGT
CACTGGTCCCGCCACCAAACGTTTCGGCGAGAAGCAGGCCATTATCGCCGGCATGGCGGCCAATTCGCGC
GCGAAGGCGAAGCGGCATGCATTTACGTTGACACCATCGAATGGTGCAAAACCTTTCGCGGTATGGCATG
ATAGCGCCCGGAAGAGAGTCAATTCAGGGTGGTGAATGTGAA
