>Addgene plasmid #59947 | pTHSSd_1 | addgene partial sequence | sequence record 96658 | BioBrick-prefix 5'-GAATTCGCGGCCGCTTCTAG-3'
CTGCCCGCTTTCCAGTCGGGAAACCTGTCGTGCCAGCTGCATTAATGAATCGGCCAACGCGCGGGGAGAG
GCGGTTTGCGTATTGGGCGCCAGGGTGGTTTTTCTTTTCACCAGTGAGACGGGCAACAGCTGATTGCCCT
TCACCGCCTGGCCCTGAGAGAGTTGCAGCAAGCGGTCCACGCTGGTTTGCCCCAGCAGGCGAAAATCCTG
TTTGATGGTGGTT
